Addgene plasmid #216882: pST39-Mega'-deltaF
Purpose: Mega' with knockout of GvpF
Depositing lab: George Lu. Depositing organization: Rice University. Publication: Elucidating the assembly of gas vesicles by systematic protein-protein interaction analysis. Iburg M, Anderson AP, Wong VT, Anton ED, He A, Lu GJ. EMBO J. 2024 Oct;43(19):4156-4172. doi: 10.1038/s44318-024-00178-2. Epub 2024 Sep 3. PubMed 39227754.
Backbone
  Vector backbone: pST39
  Vector type: Bacterial Expression
Growth in bacteria
  Bacterial resistance: Ampicillin, 100 μg/mL
  Growth temperature: 30°C
  Growth strain: DH5alpha
  Copy number: Low Copy
Gene/Insert
  Gene/Insert name: Mega' with knockout of GvpF
  Species: Synthetic; Priestia megaterium
  Cloning method: Gibson Cloning
Terms and licenses: Academic/Nonprofit Terms; Industry Terms: Not Available to Industry
Depositor comments: Please visit https://www.biorxiv.org/content/10.1101/2023.07.23.550228v1 for bioRxiv preprint.
How to cite: pST39-Mega'-deltaF was a gift from George Lu (Addgene plasmid # 216882 ; http://n2t.net/addgene:216882 ; RRID:Addgene_216882)
