[The description below was written by a language model from this plasmid's Addgene catalogue record and pLannotate feature annotations shown in this document.]
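Description:
pST39-Mega'-deltaF is a bacterial expression plasmid of about 8 kb, built on the pST39 backbone and carrying a variant of the Priestia (Bacillus) megaterium gas vesicle gene cluster called Mega', in which GvpF has been knocked out. The insert is listed as synthetic and P. megaterium derived and was assembled by Gibson cloning. The plasmid replicates in E. coli from a ColE1/pMB1-type origin. The backbone also contains the rop gene and the pBR322 bom region, which fits the low copy number given in the catalogue entry. Selection is by ampicillin through a TEM beta-lactamase (bla) expressed from its own promoter.

The gas vesicle cluster lies between a T7 promoter and a T7 terminator, so it is transcribed as a polycistronic unit and needs a host that supplies T7 RNA polymerase. Automated annotation recognises only three of the genes in this roughly 5 kb region: gvpB, which encodes the GvpA-type major shell protein, plus gvpS and gvpJ. The remaining open reading frames are unlabelled, and the record does not state how the GvpF knockout was made. Several short fragment hits are probably spurious or leftover backbone matches rather than functional parts. These include a plant ADH 5'-UTR, ydeC, an mbeC fragment, an RSF ori fragment next to the ColE1 origin, and a T7 gene 10-derived tag fragment just upstream of the terminator.

Gas vesicles are hollow, gas-filled protein nanostructures whose assembly needs several accessory Gvp proteins as well as the shell protein. This single-gene knockout belongs to a study of gas vesicle assembly and Gvp protein-protein interactions. It is likely used to test how loss of GvpF affects gas vesicle formation in E. coli, compared with the intact Mega' cluster.
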