Features (pLannotate 1.2.2; 16 found; start..end, strand, type, name):
     48..181     +  rep_origin     RSF ori (fragment): Plasmids containing the RSF 1030 origin of replication can be propagated in E. coli cells that contain additional plasmids with compatible origins.
    186..325     -  misc_feature   bom: basis of mobility region from pBR322
    427..618     -  CDS            rop: Rop protein, which maintains plasmids at low copy number; rop
    658..768     +  CDS            mbeC (fragment): MBEC_ECOLX - Experimental evidence at protein level: Swiss-Prot protein existence level 1. Required for efficient mobilization of ColE1 plasmid and is thus essential to promote the specific transfer of the plasmid during conjugation. Probably functions by inducing DNA bending, helping the MbeA relaxase to melt the DNA around the nic site and cleave the phosphodiester bond. Binds specifically double-stranded DNA (dsDNA) containing the ColE1 oriT but does not recognize the inverted repeat (IR). From Escherichia coli.
    855..873     +  promoter       T7 promoter: promoter for bacteriophage T7 RNA polymerase
   1121..1384    +  CDS            gvpB: GVPB_BACME - Protein inferred from homology: Swiss-Prot protein existence level 3. Gas vesicles are small, hollow, gas filled protein structures that are found in several microbial planktonic microorganisms. They allow the positioning of the organism at the favorable depth for growth. GvpA type proteins form the essential core of the structure. From Bacillus megaterium.
   3138..3154    +  5'UTR          OsADH 5'-UTR (fragment): translational enhancer from the 5'-UTR of the Oryza sativa alcohol dehydrogenase gene (Sugio et al., 2008)
   3795..4079    +  CDS            gvpS: GVPS_BACME - Protein inferred from homology: Swiss-Prot protein existence level 3. Gas vesicles are small, hollow, gas filled protein structures that are found in several microbial planktonic microorganisms. They allow the positioning of the organism at the favorable depth for growth (By similarity). From Bacillus megaterium.
   4342..4641    +  CDS            gvpJ: GVPJ_BACME - Protein inferred from homology: Swiss-Prot protein existence level 3. Gas vesicles are small, hollow, gas filled protein structures that are found in several microbial planktonic microorganisms. They allow the positioning of the organism at the favorable depth for growth. This protein could be important for the shape determination of the gas vesicle. From Bacillus megaterium.
   6060..6179    -  CDS            ydeC (fragment): YDEC_BACSU - Protein predicted: Swiss-Prot protein existence level 4. From Bacillus subtilis (strain 168).
   6212..6261    +  CDS            SET1 (fragment): solubility-enhancement tag derived from T7 phage gene 10B
   6269..6316    +  terminator     T7 terminator: transcription terminator for bacteriophage T7 RNA polymerase
   6383..6474    +  promoter       AmpR promoter: bla
   6475..7332    +  CDS            bla: BLAT_ECOLX - Experimental evidence at protein level: Swiss-Prot protein existence level 1. TEM-type are the most prevalent beta-lactamases in enterobacteria; they hydrolyze the beta-lactam bond in susceptible beta-lactam antibiotics, thus conferring resistance to penicillins and cephalosporins. TEM-3 and TEM-4 are capable of hydrolyzing cefotaxime and ceftazidime. TEM-5 is capable of hydrolyzing ceftazidime. TEM-6 is capable of hydrolyzing ceftazidime and aztreonam. TEM-8/CAZ-2, TEM- 16/CAZ-7 and TEM-24/CAZ-6 are markedly active against ceftazidime. IRT- 4 shows resistance to beta-lactamase in
   7339..7378    +  terminator     fd terminator: central terminator from bacteriophage fd (Otsuka and Kunisawa, 1982)
   7409..7997    +  rep_origin     ori: high-copy-number ColE1/pMB1/pBR322/pUC origin of replication
>Addgene plasmid #216882 | pST39-Mega'-deltaF | addgene full sequence | sequence record 445482 | Addgene NGS Result
AACGCCAGCAACGCGGCCTTTTTACGGTTCCTGGCCTTTTGCTGGCCTTTTGCTCACATGTTCTTTCCTG
CGTTATCCCCTGATTCTGTGGATAACCGTATTACCGCCTTTGAGTGAGCTGATACCGCTCGCCGCAGCCG
AACGACCGAGCGCAGCGAGTCAGTGAGCGAGGAAGCGGAAGAGCGCCTGATGCGGTATTTTCTCCTTACG
CATCTGTGCGGTATTTCACACCGCAATGGTGCACTCTCAGTACAATCTGCTCTGATGCCGCATAGTTAAG
CCAGTATACACTCCGCTATCGCTACGTGACTGGGTCATGGCTGCGCCCCGACACCCGCCAACACCCGCTG
ACGCGCCCTGACGGGCTTGTCTGCTCCCGGCATCCGCTTACAGACAAGCTGTGACCGTCTCCGGGAGCTG
CATGTGTCAGAGGTTTTCACCGTCATCACCGAAACGCGCGAGGCAGCTGCGGTAAAGCTCATCAGCGTGG
TCGTGAAGCGATTCACAGATGTCTGCCTGTTCATCCGCGTCCAGCTCGTTGAGTTTCTCCAGAAGCGTTA
ATGTCTGGCTTCTGATAAAGCGGGCCATGTTAAGGGCGGTTTTTTCCTGTTTGGTCACTGATGCCTCCGT
GTAAGGGGGATTTCTGTTCATGGGGTAATGATACCGATGAAACGAGAGAGGATGCTCACGATACGGGTTA
CTGATGATGAACATGCCCGGTTACTGGAACGTTGTGAGGGTAAACAACTGGCGGTATGGATGCGGCGGGA
CCAGAGAAAAATCACTCAGGGTCAATGCCAGCGCTTCGTTAATACAGATGTAGGTGTTGGCACCATGCAT
CGATCCCGCGAAATTAATACGACTCACTATAGGGAGACCACAACGGTTTCCCTCTAGAGATAGCTTAGCG
ATGTGAAAGAAGCTGGAGAAAACTTTCAAGAAAAAGTTTCTTCTTCAGACGATAAAGAGAAGTCAAAAAA
TAAGCGGAAAATAAAAGGCGTAAATCAGATTAAAAAAGCAACGGATATTAAAAGCTCTACTAAGATTAAA
AGTTCTAATGATATTAAATCATCTACAGATTTAAAAACAATGGGATCATAAGCGAAAGGAGAAATGAGAT
ATGTCTATTCAAAAAAGTACTAATAGTTCAAGTTTAGCAGAAGTCATTGACCGTATTTTAGATAAAGGAA
TTGTTATTGATGCTTTTGCAAGAGTTTCTGTTGTAGGAATTGAAATTTTAACGATTGAAGCGCGAGTGGT
TATTGCCAGTGTTGATACATGGTTACGCTATGCAGAAGCAGTAGGGCTTCTTCGTGACGACGTAGAAGAA
AACGGTCTTCCTGAACGTTCAAATTCAAGTGAAGGGCAGCCGCGTTTTAGTATTTAATATGAAGTGGTAT
GGAACCTTCCTTTTTTGAGGGTGGTTCCAGCTTTTAGATCTAACTATTGGAGGCTACTAAAAATGGAAAT
TAAAAAAATTATGCAAGCCGTGAACGACTTTTTCGGTGAACACGTAGCTCCTCCTCATAAAATTACCTCG
GTGGAAGCTACTGAAGATGAAGGTTGGAGAGTTATTGTTGAAGTCATTGAAGAACGAGAATATATGAAAA
AATACGCCAAAGATGAAATGCTCGGAACGTACGAGTGCTTTGTAAATAAAGAAAAAGAAGTCATTTCATT
CAAACGACTCGACGTCAGATATAGAAGCGCCATTGGCATTGAAGCATAAACGATAAGATGGCAGGAGGAA
CGTAAAAATGACCGTCTTAACAGACAAAAGGAAAAAAGGCAGTGGAGCTTTTATACAAGATGACGAGACA
AAAGAGGTTCTTTCAAGAGCGCTGAGCTATTTAAAATCCGGCTATTCCATTCATTTTACAGGTCCTGCCG
GCGGAGGCAAAACCTCTTTAGCGCGAGCGCTTGCTAAAAAGAGAAAGCGTCCTGTAATGCTGATGCACGG
GAATCACGAGCTCAACAACAAAGATTTAATTGGCGATTTTACGGGATACACGAGCAAAAAAGTAATCGAC
CAGTACGTTCGTTCTGTCTATAAAAAAGATGAACAGGTGAGTGAAAACTGGCAGGATGGCCGATTGCTTG
AAGCTGTAAAAAATGGCTATACGCTGATTTACGACGAATTTACTCGTTCTAAGCCTGCGACGAATAATAT
CTTTCTATCGATATTAGAAGAAGGCGTGCTGCCGCTGTATGGAGTAAAAATGACCGATCCTTTTGTGCGC
GTGCATCCCGATTTCCGCGTCATCTTCACAAGCAATCCAGCTGAGTATGCCGGCGTATATGATACGCAAG
ATGCGCTTCTCGACAGGTTAATTACCATGTTTATTGATTATAAAGACATCGACAGAGAGACAGCGATTTT
AACGGAGAAAACGGACGTAGAAGAAGATGAAGCGCGCACAATTGTAACGCTCGTAGCAAACGTGCGAAAC
CGCTCTGGAGACGAAAACAGCAGCGGACTTAGCCTGCGGGCTTCGCTTATGATCGCTACCCTTGCCACGC
AGCAAGACATTCCTATCGATGGAAGTGACGAAGATTTTCAAACGTTATGTATCGATATTTTGCATCATCC
GCTTACCAAATGTTTGGATGAAGAAAATGCAAAAAGCAAAGCCGAAAAAATCATTTTAGAAGAATGTAAG
AATATAGACACTGAAGAAAAGTAAGTAGAAGAGAAATAACGTGCTTCACAAATTAGTAACCGCACCCATT
AACCTTGTAGTGAAAATCGGCGAAAAAGTACAGGAAGAAGCTGATAAACAGCTATATGACCTTCCGACGA
TTCAGCAAAAGCTCATTCAGCTTCAAATGATGTTTGAGCTTGGTGAAATTCCAGAAGAAGCGTTTCAAGA
AAAAGAAGATGAATTGTTAATGAGGTACGAAATTGCGAAACGCAGAGAAATTGAACAATGGGAAGAGCTA
ACACAAAAAAGAAATGAGGAATCCTAGATGGGAGAATTACTGTATTTATACGGTTTAATTCCAACAAAAG
AAGCAGCAGCCATAGAGCCGTTTCCATCTTATAAGGGGTTTGACGGAGAACATTCACTGTACCCAATTGC
GTTTGATCAGGTGACGGCTGTAGTTTCTAAGCTGGATGCTGACACCTATTCAGAAAAAGTGATTCAAGAA
AAAATGGAGCAGGATATGAGCTGGCTGCAGGAAAAAGCATTTCATCATCACGAAACGGTAGCCGCTTTGT
ACGAAGAATTTACGATCATTCCATTAAAATTTTGCACCATTTATAAAGGTGAAGAAAGTCTGCAGGCAGC
TATTGAGATTAACAAAGAAAAGATAGAGAATTCACTGACGCTGCTTCAAGGAAATGAAGAGTGGAATGTG
AAAATTTACTGTGATGATACAGAGCTTAAAAAAGGAATCAGCGAAACGAATGAAAGCGTGAAAGCGAAAA
AACAAGAAATTAGTCACTTATCACCAGGAAGACAGTTTTTTGAAAAGAAAAAAATAGATCAGCTGATTGA
AAAAGAATTAGAGCTTCACAAAAACAAAGTGTGTGAAGAGATACATGACAAGCTAAAAGAATTATCGCTT
TATGACTCTGTTAAAAAGAATTGGAGCAAAGACGTAACTGGCGCAGCTGAACAGATGGCGTGGAACAGCG
TGTTTCTTCTCCCGTCTCTGCAGATTACTAAGTTCGTAAACGAAATAGAAGAGCTTCAGCAAAGGCTTGA
AAATAAAGGCTGGAAGTTTGAAGTGACGGGACCATGGCCGCCCTATCATTTCTCGAGCTTTGCGTAAAGT
GAGGAATTAACATTATGTCTCTTAAACAATCCATGGAGAATAAAGATATTGCTCTTATTGATATTTTAGA
TGTCATTTTAGATAAAGGAGTCGCCATTAAAGGAGACTTAATCATTTCCATAGCTGGCGTCGATTTAGTG
TATTTGGATTTGCGGGTGCTTATTTCTTCGGTTGAAACGCTTGTGCAAGCAAAAGAAGGAAATCACAAAC
CAATCACTTCTGAACAATTTGATAAACAAAAGGAGGAATTAATGGATGCAACCGGTCAGCCAAGCAAATG
GACGAATCCACTTGGATCCTGATCAAGCTGAACAAGGCTTAGCGCAGCTTGTGATGACAGTTATTGAGCT
ATTGAGGCAAATCGTTGAACGTCATGCCATGAGGCGGGTGGAGGGTGGAACGTTGACGGACGAACAAATT
GAAAACTTAGGAATTGCACTAATGAACTTAGAAGAAAAAATGGACGAGTTGAAAGAGGTGTTCGGTCTGG
ATGCAGAAGATTTAAATATTGATCTTGGACCGCTAGGCAGCCTGCTTTAAGCGGTCAGTAGGAGGAACAG
TATGGCAGTCGAACATAATATGCAGTCAAGTACGATTGTAGATGTGCTCGAAAAGATTTTGGATAAAGGA
GTCGTTATAGCGGGGGACATCACCGTAGGAATTGCAGATGTCGAGCTATTAACGATAAAGATCCGCTTGA
TTGTGGCTTCGGTTGATAAGGCAAAAGAAATCGGCATGGACTGGTGGGAAAATGATCCGTATCTCAGTTC
AAAAGGAGCCAATAACAAAGCGCTCGAAGAAGAAAATAAAATGCTGCATGAGCGGTTAAAAACGCTTGAA
GAAAAAATAGAAACGAAACGTTAAAAACTGTACGCTACTTAAAAAATGGAGGGATTTACAATGGCAACTG
AAACAAAATTAGATAACACACAGGCAGAAAACAAGGAAAATAAAAATGCGGAAAACGGTTCAAAAGAAAA
GAACGGTTCAAAAGCAAGCAAAACAACAAGCAGCGGGCCAATCAAACGAGCGGTAGCAGGAGGCATCATC
GGTGCAACGATTGGATATGTATCGACTCCTGAAAATCGAAAAAGTCTCCTTGACCGCATTGATACAGACG
AATTAAAAAGCAAAGCATCTGATTTAGGAACAAAGGTAAAAGAAAAATCAAAAAGCAGCGTGGCCAGCCT
GAAAACATCTGCGGGAAGCTTGTTTAAAAAAGATAAAGATAAATCAAAAGATGATGAAGAAAACGTAAAT
TCTTCTAGTAGCGAAACAGAAGACGATAACGTTCAAGAGTACGACGAGTTAAAAGAAGAAAATCAAACTC
TTCAAGATCGCTTATCACAGCTTGAAGAAAAAATGAACATGCTTGTTGAGCTTAGCCTCAATAAAAATCA
AGACGAAGAAGCGGAAGATACAGATTCCGACGAAGAAGAGAACGATGAGAACGATGAAAACGATGAAAAC
GAGCAGGACGATGAAAACGAAGAAGAAACATCTAAGCCACGTAAAAAGGATAAAAAAGAAGCTGAGGAAG
AAGAAAGTGAAAGTGACGAAGACAGCGAGGAAGAAGAGGAAGATTCTCGCTCAAACAAAAAAAATAAAAA
AGTAAAAACAGAAGAAGAAGACGAAGATGAAAGCGAAGAAGAAAAAAAGGAAGCGAAACCAAAAAAGTCA
ACAGCTAAAAAATCAAAAAATACAAAAGCAAAGAAAAACACGGACGAAGAAGATGATGAAGCAACATCTC
TTTCTAGTGAAGACGATACAACAGCCTAAGACGTAAAGGAGGAAAGAAAGACATGAGTACAGGCCCTTCT
TTTTCAACTAAAGACAATACGCTTGAATACTTTGTGAAAGCTTCTAATAAACACGGCTTTTCACTTGATA
TTTCATTAAATGTAAACGGCGCTGTGATTTCCGGTACCATGATTTCAGCAAAAGAATACTTTGATTACTT
AAGCGAAACGTTTGAAGAAGGCAGTGAAGTGGCTCAGGCGCTAAGCGAACAATTCTCTTTAGCAAGCGAA
GCGAGCGAATCAAACGGAGAAGCAGAAGCCCATTTTATTCATTTGAAAAATACAAAGATTTACTGTGGAG
ACAGTAAATCTACTCCTTCTAAAGGCAAAATCTTTTGGAGAGGGAAAATAGCAGAAGTAGACGGGTTTTT
CTTAGGAAAGATTTCTGATGCAAAATCAACGAGTAAAAAGAGTTCATAAAAAACGGCGGGGTGATTGCCC
CGCCGTTTTTTAGTGATGTGATGAGATGTGCAGCTTCTTTTTTCGATACATGAGCGGAGTCATCTTCATT
TCTTTTCGAAACTGATTAATAAAATAGCTTGTACTATTAAACCCTACTTGATAGGCGACTTCCGTCACAT
TTGCTTCTGCTTGCTGCAGTCCGGATTCGCGAACGCGTCTCGAGAGATCCGGCTGCTAACAAAGCCCGAA
AGGAAGCTGAGTTGGCTGCTGCCACCGCTGAGCAATAACTAGCATAACCCCTTGGGGCCTCTAAACGGGT
CTTGAGGGGTTTTTTGCTGAAAGGAGGAACTATATCCGACTAGTAGCCCGCCTAATGAGCGGGCTTTTTT
TTAATTCCCCTATTTGTTTATTTTTCTAAATACATTCAAATATGTATCCGCTCATGAGACAATAACCCTG
ATAAATGCTTCAATAATATTGAAAAAGGAAGAGTATGAGTATTCAACATTTCCGTGTCGCCCTTATTCCC
TTTTTTGCGGCATTTTGCCTTCCTGTTTTTGCTCACCCAGAAACGCTCGTGAAAGTAAAAGACGCAGAGG
ACCAATTGGGGGCACGAGTGGGATACATAGAACTGGACTTGAATAGCGGTAAAATCCTTGAGAGTTTTCG
CCCTGAAGAGCGTTTTCCAATGATGAGCACTTTCAAAGTTCTGCTATGTGGAGCAGTATTATCCCGTGTA
GATGCGGGGCAAGAGCAACTCGGACGACGAATACACTATTCGCAGAATGACTTGGTTGAATACTCCCCAG
TGACAGAAAAGCACCTTACGGACGGAATGACGGTAAGAGAATTATGTAGTGCCGCCATAACGATGAGTGA
TAACACTGCGGCGAACTTACTTCTGACAACCATCGGTGGACCGAAGGAATTAACCGCTTTTTTGCACAAT
ATGGGAGACCATGTAACTCGCCTTGACCGTTGGGAACCAGAACTGAATGAAGCCATACCAAACGACGAGC
GAGACACCACAATGCCTGCGGCAATGGCAACAACATTACGCAAACTATTAACTGGCGAACTACTTACTCT
GGCTTCACGGCAACAATTAATAGACTGGCTTGAAGCGGATAAAGTTGCAGGACCACTACTGCGTTCGGCA
CTTCCTGCTGGCTGGTTTATTGCTGATAAATCTGGGGCAGGAGAGCGTGGTTCACGGGGTATCATTGCCG
CACTTGGACCAGATGGTAAGCCTTCCCGTATCGTAGTTATCTACACGACGGGTAGTCAGGCAACTATGGA
CGAACGAAATAGACAGATTGCTGAAATAGGGGCTTCACTGATTAAGCATTGGTAAACCGATACAATTAAA
GGCTCCTTTTGGAGCCTTTTTTTTTGGACGGACCGGTAGAAAAGATCAAAGGATCTTCTTGAGATCCTTT
TTTTCTGCGCGTAATCTGCTGCTTGCAAACAAAAAAACCACCGCTACCAGCGGTGGTTTGTTTGCCGGAT
CAAGAGCTACCAACTCTTTTTCCGAAGGTAACTGGCTTCAGCAGAGCGCAGATACCAAATACTGTCCTTC
TAGTGTAGCCGTAGTTAGGCCACCACTTCAAGAACTCTGTAGCACCGCCTACATACCTCGCTCTGCTAAT
CCTGTTACCAGTGGCTGCTGCCAGTGGCGATAAGTCGTGTCTTACCGGGTTGGACTCAAGACGATAGTTA
CCGGATAAGGCGCAGCGGTCGGGCTGAACGGGGGGTTCGTGCACACAGCCCAGCTTGGAGCGAACGACCT
ACACCGAACTGAGATACCTACAGCGTGAGCTATGAGAAAGCGCCACGCTTCCCGAAGGGAGAAAGGCGGA
CAGGTATCCGGTAAGCGGCAGGGTCGGAACAGGAGAGCGCACGAGGGAGCTTCCAGGGGGAAACGCCTGG
TATCTTTATAGTCCTGTCGGGTTTCGCCACCTCTGACTTGAGCGTCGATTTTTGTGATGCTCGTCAGGGG
GGCGGAGCCTATGGAAA
